>Addgene plasmid #191027 | pEY21 | addgene full sequence | sequence record 376435 | Addgene NGS Result
TCACACAGGAAACAGCTATGACCATGATTACGCCAAGCTGTAAGTTTAAACATGATCTTACTAACTAACT
ATTCTCATTTAAATTTTCAGAGCTTAAAAATGGCTGAAATCACTCACAACGATGGATACGCTAACAACTT
GGAAATGAAATAAGCTTGCATGCCTGCAGTCACCCACGGACTTAACGTTCTAAGTCTGTACTGATAAATA
TTTATTAATGGAAGAAAAGGCAAACTAAAAACAAAATCGTCGTTCGTTTTACCACCTATAATTTTTTGAA
ATTCATTTATATTCAAGGTTCATAGTTCAGAGGATCCTCAAATGTTGAAAAACATTTTTTTCCAAAAATC
AAAACCTCCGCTATCACATACTAAAAATATGCTGATGTAAAGTTATCAATCATCATCATGAATCCTAGAA
TTTAAAAATTCAAAACACTGATCTACTCACGTATTCTGAGGTCTTCTTCTCTTCAAAAAAAAAACCTTCA
ATAATACTGAACGTTCAAGTTCACATCGCCATGCTTATTTGCTGTGTCGCGCACTCCAATTTCTAGACGC
CTTCCCACTAAAAATAAGAGTGGAGTGAGAGAATGAACGATGAAAATTATTCCGGTGAAAGAACCTTGTG
TTGCAAAGCGGAACCAAACAAAAAATAGAACTTCTTAAATAGAAAAAGTTCTTTAACGATTGATTGCAAC
GTCATCATAAGCGTCGTGTGCTCTCACCGTGCTCCTCTTTTTTCTCTAATTCCAGAATGTGATGGAAAGA
CGACCTCATTCACTTTTTCGCCTTCTTTTCTACTCTTACTGCTCATTTTTTAGTTTGACTAAATGCATGC
GCTGGTTTTTGAGTCAAATTTCAGAATAACTTCCGTTTCCTTTTCTCAATAAGATATATCTAATATAGAA
GTCCAAAAAAAATTTAGTTATACGTCAATTATTAATAGAACTTGTTATAATTTTGGATTATATTACAAAA
AACCATACTAAGGCTGTAATATTTACCCAAGATCAATGGAATATTTTCTCATTGCCACAAAAAATCACAA
GCCCCGAAATACTGTCGAAAACATTTTATTAGCATGCAAGATATTTTATGGATATTTTTTTGCAAGTATT
TCTGCAATACTTCCAACCAAAAATGGTTGCCTTCGTGCCTGTCATTCTGCCTTTTGAAGATCCCCTGTAA
TTCTATTTGAGTTTTTTCTTCTATTTTTTGTAAAAATTTCAAATTTTGAAACACGTGCCCTTTCCCTGTA
AAACTCTAAATTTAGCTTTGATCTAGTAAGTAGAAAAATTAGTCGATAAAATAATTTAAGGAAACTGTGT
TGGTTCTGAAAACGGATTTCAATGTTTTAAAATTTTTTTCCGGGAATATCAATAATTTTCTATATCACTA
AACGTCATATATTCGTTCAATTTAACTTTAATTTTTTTCAAACCCTTTTTGCTCTTGCCATTTAGTTAAA
ATAAATTTTACTGTAATTTTCAAAGTAGAAATTTGATTGGCACACTAATACAGGAAATGCGATTACATTC
CTGAATTATTAGGGTTTTATTTTCCTTGAAACTATTTAAAATGTTCATTTTTGTTCCACAATTTCTTCCC
ATGCTCCGTCCAAATATTTAAGTTGTTTTTGGTTTGTTACTTTTGTCCTCCCGACCGCTTTTCGGTTACG
GATTATAATCGAGTCGGACATAACCCTTCCTTCTTTGCTTTCTTGAACACTTCTTCTCATTTTTGGTTTT
TATTTATAAACTTTCTTTCGTCATGATCATCTAAACATGTCATACACAGAAAGAGCACACCAAGGGCAGG
GTTAATCATTAATTTCTTGGAATTCTTCAGCTATTTTGGTTGGAAAATGAAAGTTGAAAATGTTTGTGCC
GCTTCAGATTTTTAGAACTTTAGTTTTCCCTAGAATTTCCATGTTTCCCACGAGGGACACAAGGCATTAG
TTATTATTTTCACTTTCCGTGCTCTGTGTGGAGATCTGTCTTTGAATGTACTTAACGGGTTCACTTTTTG
AGGCCAACTTTTTTCCCGTTTTCGATGAGAAATTTAAAAATTTACATTAGGAAAACTCTCTTACTTCGGG
CCCAAGAATAAGGTGGATCAACGTTTGGTAAGAAAGTTTTGCTATACTTGGGTTTGCCTGAGTTTTGCCA
ACTTTTCATCCAGGTTAACGAAGACAAAAAAAACATTAGAACATACGATTAGGTTAATACATCTGGGTTT
TTTCAATTTTCCAAACCATCTGGATGAGACTCCTTTTTAATATATTCAAAATTATTAGTCCATAACAAAA
AGTGCGAAGTAACCTAAAAAAAACACTTAAAAACTCAAATGTAGAGACCAACAAAAAGTTTCCAGCAGAG
TCCCGTGCCATGTGATTCAAAATGCCAAAACAACCTATTTTCGGTAGTTCTTTCAGGTTGCTAAATGTTC
CAAGAAGTTCACCAGAAAGATAAAAATTGGAAGATTTTTCTGTAGAAAATTATATTTTGTAGAAATGTAA
TTACTTTTCGACAAATAAAAAAGTCGTACTTTCTTTTTAACTTTTCCACCTGATTATTTTTTTTCGAAAG
CTTATGGTAACTTAAAGGTATCAAAATTAAAGAATACCAAACTATTGAAAAAGTTGACACATTTTTGATT
AAACACAAGACAACAAAATCTAATGAGCAGTGGATGTGCAGAATTGAAAAAGGTATCTGTCAAAAAATAT
AATAATGACTCTTTTGTGGAGTCATTATTATATTTTATATTCAATTGTTCATGTCAATAAACCTATATAT
ATCAGAATGACTCTTATTCCTTTATTTTAATATTATAACAGTAATCCCTAAACATAATTGTTTCCCTAAT
AAATGACATAATTCAATGATGCGTCATGATAAAAGTTGCCCTAATGTCTAGTCATTGGTTCCCATTTTTA
TTTTTCTTATTCAATTTCCCCACTGAAACCTGTCAATTATACATGTTCCGTCTATAGAACCCTTCACTTT
TTCCAATTCATTTCCTCAATTTGACATCACCCGGAAGCCTAAATCTTCCAAAATCTCTAAAATTGGAGCA
AACGAAAGTCGTGAAGATTTAGAAGACGTCAGGCATGTGTGGCTTCTATTTATATTCTATTTACTGTCGA
CCTCTTCCTTGAAAATCTGTTTAAAAGTTGGCGTCTCTTTCTAACCAGTTTATCGTTTGGTTGGTTAACG
TCTCCTCCGGAAAATTTGCTCGAACTTTTGTCTTTACTCCTTTTTTGTTGTTCTGACGCATCTGTTCACC
CCATCTCAAAGCTTCTCGCTTACCGCCTTTAATTCAATGGTCTCCGGATTCGCATGAATCTTGTTTCTCC
GTTTACACCCTCTCGTCTTTTTTCTGTGTGCTCTGTTCTTATGCTCCCTACGAACTTAACCAACACATAT
TTCCAAAAAATGATTTCTAGACCCGGGATTGGCCAAAGGACCCAAAGGTATGTTTCGAATGATACTAACA
TAACATAGAACATTTTCAGGAGGACCCTTGCTTGGAGGGTACCGAGCTCAGAAAAAATGACCGCTCCAAA
GAAGAAGCGCAAGGTTCCAGTCGAGAAGATGACTGCCCCAAAAAAGAAACGTAAGGTCCCGCGGATGTCA
GAGCTTATTAAGGAGAATATGCATATGAAACTGTACATGGAAGGAACCGTGGACAACCATCACTTTAAGT
GCACTTCGGAGGGGGAAGGCAAACCGTACGAGGGCACCCAGACCATGCGAATCAAGGTGGTCGAGGGAGG
CCCACTGCCCTTCGCCTTCGACATTCTGGTAAGTTTAAACATATATATACTAACTAACCCTGATTATTTA
AATTTTCAGGCTACTAGCTTCCTGTACGGCAGCAAGACTTTTATTAATCACACCCAGGGCATCCCGGACT
TCTTCAAACAGTCGTTCCCTGAGGGCTTCACATGGGAGCGTGTGACCACATACGAAGACGGTGGCGTTCT
CACCGCTACCCAGGACACCAGCCTCCAGGACGGTTGCCTCATATATAATGTGGTAAGTTTAAACAGTTCG
GTACTAACTAACCATACATATTTAAATTTTCAGAAGATCCGGGGAGTAAACTTCACATCCAATGGTCCGG
TTATGCAGAAGAAAACACTCGGCTGGGAGGCCTTCACCGAGACGCTGTATCCGGCTGACGGAGGCCTGGA
AGGTCGAAACGACATGGCCCTGAAGCTCGTCGGCGGTAGCCATCTCATCGCAAACGCTAAGACCACATAT
AGATCCAAGAAACCGGTAAGTTTAAACATGATTTTACTAACTAACTAATCTGATTTAAATTTTCAGGCTA
AGAACCTTAAAATGCCGGGAGTCTACTATGTTGACTACAGACTGGAACGGATCAAGGAGGCCAACAACGA
GACCTACGTCGAGCAGCACGAGGTTGCAGTTGCCAGATACTGCGACCTCCCGAGCAAACTGGGTCACAAG
CTTAATCCTAGGATACCGGTGGGTGAAGACCCACCAAAGCCATCTGCCAAGGGAGCCAAGAAGGCCGCCA
AGACCGTTACGAAGCCAAAGGACGGAAAGAAGAGACGTCATGCCCGTAAGGAATCATACTCCGTCTACAT
CTACCGTGTCCTCAAGCAAGTTCATCCAGACACTGGAGTTTCCTCCAAAGCCATGTCTATCATGAACTCT
TTTGTCAACGATGTCTTCGAGCGTATTGCTGCTGAAGCATCCCGTCTTGCTCACTACAACAAGCGTTCCA
CAATCTCATCCCGCGAAATTCAGACCGCTGTCCGTCTGATCCTTCCAGGAGAGCTTGCCAAGCACGCCGT
GTCTGAGGGAACCAAGGCCGTTACCAAGTACACTTCCAGCAAGTAGGAATTCCAACTGAGCGCCGGTCGC
TACCATTACCAACTTGTCTGGTGTCAAAAATAATAGGGGCCGCTGTCATCAGAGTAAGTTTAAACTGAGT
TCTACTAACTAACGAGTAATATTTAAATTTTCAGCATCTCGCGCCCGTGCCTCTGACTTCTAAGTCCAAT
TACTCTTCAACATCCCTACATGCTCTTTCTCCCTGTGCTCCCACCCCCTATTTTTGTTATTATCAAAAAA
CTTCTCTTAATTTCTTTGTTTTTTAGCTTCTTTTAAGTCACCTCTAACAATGAAATTGTGTAGATTCAAA
AATAGAATTAATTCGTAATAAAAAGTCGAAAAAAATTGTGCTCCCTCCCCCCATTAATAATAATTCTATC
CCAAAATCTACACAATGTTCTGTGTACACTTCTTATGTTTTTTACTTCTGATAAATTTTTTTGAAACATC
ATAGAAAAAACCGCACACAAAATACCTTATCATATGTTACGTTTCAGTTTATGACCGCAATTTTTATTTC
TTCGCACGTCTGGGCCTCTCATGACGTCAAATCATGCTCATCGTGAAAAAGTTTTGGAGTATTTTTGGAA
TTTTTCAATCAAGTGAAAGTTTATGAAATTAATTTTCCTGCTTTTGCTTTTTGGGGTTTCCCCTATTGTT
TGTCAAGATTTCGAGGACGGCGTTTTTCTTGCTAAAATCACAAGTATTGATGAGCACGATGCAAGAAAGA
TCGGAAGAAGGTTTGGGTTTGAGGCTCAGTGGAAGGTGAGTAGAAGTTGATAATTTGAAAGTGGAGTAGT
GTCTATGGGGTTTTTGCCTTAAATGACAGAATACATTCCCAATATACCAAACATAACTGTTTCCTACTAG
TCGGCCGTACGGGCCCTTTCGTCTCGCGCGTTTCGGTGATGACGGTGAAAACCTCTGACACATGCAGCTC
CCGGAGACGGTCACAGCTTGTCTGTAAGCGGATGCCGGGAGCAGACAAGCCCGTCAGGGCGCGTCAGCGG
GTGTTGGCGGGTGTCGGGGCTGGCTTAACTATGCGGCATCAGAGCAGATTGTACTGAGAGTGCACCATAT
GCGGTGTGAAATACCGCACAGATGCGTAAGGAGAAAATACCGCATCAGGCGGCCTTAAGGGCCTCGTGAT
ACGCCTATTTTTATAGGTTAATGTCATGATAATAATGGTTTCTTAGACGTCAGGTGGCACTTTTCGGGGA
AATGTGCGCGGAACCCCTATTTGTTTATTTTTCTAAATACATTCAAATATGTATCCGCTCATGAGACAAT
AACCCTGATAAATGCTTCAATAATATTGAAAAAGGAAGAGTATGAGTATTCAACATTTCCGTGTCGCCCT
TATTCCCTTTTTTGCGGCATTTTGCCTTCCTGTTTTTGCTCACCCAGAAACGCTGGTGAAAGTAAAAGAT
GCTGAAGATCAGTTGGGTGCACGAGTGGGTTACATCGAACTGGATCTCAACAGCGGTAAGATCCTTGAGA
GTTTTCGCCCCGAAGAACGTTTTCCAATGATGAGCACTTTTAAAGTTCTGCTATGTGGCGCGGTATTATC
CCGTATTGACGCCGGGCAAGAGCAACTCGGTCGCCGCATACACTATTCTCAGAATGACTTGGTTGAGTAC
TCACCAGTCACAGAAAAGCATCTTACGGATGGCATGACAGTAAGAGAATTATGCAGTGCTGCCATAACCA
TGAGTGATAACACTGCGGCCAACTTACTTCTGACAACGATCGGAGGACCGAAGGAGCTAACCGCTTTTTT
GCACAACATGGGGGATCATGTAACTCGCCTTGATCGTTGGGAACCGGAGCTGAATGAAGCCATACCAAAC
GACGAGCGTGACACCACGATGCCTGTAGCAATGGCAACAACGTTGCGCAAACTATTAACTGGCGAACTAC
TTACTCTAGCTTCCCGGCAACAATTAATAGACTGGATGGAGGCGGATAAAGTTGCAGGACCACTTCTGCG
CTCGGCCCTTCCGGCTGGCTGGTTTATTGCTGATAAATCTGGAGCCGGTGAGCGTGGGTCTCGCGGTATC
ATTGCAGCACTGGGGCCAGATGGTAAGCCCTCCCGTATCGTAGTTATCTACACGACGGGGAGTCAGGCAA
CTATGGATGAACGAAATAGACAGATCGCTGAGATAGGTGCCTCACTGATTAAGCATTGGTAACTGTCAGA
CCAAGTTTACTCATATATACTTTAGATTGATTTAAAACTTCATTTTTAATTTAAAAGGATCTAGGTGAAG
ATCCTTTTTGATAATCTCATGACCAAAATCCCTTAACGTGAGTTTTCGTTCCACTGAGCGTCAGACCCCG
TAGAAAAGATCAAAGGATCTTCTTGAGATCCTTTTTTTCTGCGCGTAATCTGCTGCTTGCAAACAAAAAA
ACCACCGCTACCAGCGGTGGTTTGTTTGCCGGATCAAGAGCTACCAACTCTTTTTCCGAAGGTAACTGGC
TTCAGCAGAGCGCAGATACCAAATACTGTTCTTCTAGTGTAGCCGTAGTTAGGCCACCACTTCAAGAACT
CTGTAGCACCGCCTACATACCTCGCTCTGCTAATCCTGTTACCAGTGGCTGCTGCCAGTGGCGATAAGTC
GTGTCTTACCGGGTTGGACTCAAGACGATAGTTACCGGATAAGGCGCAGCGGTCGGGCTGAACGGGGGGT
TCGTGCACACAGCCCAGCTTGGAGCGAACGACCTACACCGAACTGAGATACCTACAGCGTGAGCTATGAG
AAAGCGCCACGCTTCCCGAAGGGAGAAAGGCGGACAGGTATCCGGTAAGCGGCAGGGTCGGAACAGGAGA
GCGCACGAGGGAGCTTCCAGGGGGAAACGCCTGGTATCTTTATAGTCCTGTCGGGTTTCGCCACCTCTGA
CTTGAGCGTCGATTTTTGTGATGCTCGTCAGGGGGGCGGAGCCTATGGAAAAACGCCAGCAACGCGGCCT
TTTTACGGTTCCTGGCCTTTTGCTGGCCTTTTGCTCACATGTTCTTTCCTGCGTTATCCCCTGATTCTGT
GGATAACCGTATTACCGCCTTTGAGTGAGCTGATACCGCTCGCCGCAGCCGAACGACCGAGCGCAGCGAG
TCAGTGAGCGAGGAAGCGGAAGAGCGCCCAATACGCAAACCGCCTCTCCCCGCGCGTTGGCCGATTCATT
AATGCAGCTGGCACGACAGGTTTCCCGACTGGAAAGCGGGCAGTGAGCGCAACGCAATTAATGTGAGTTA
GCTCACTCATTAGGCACCCCAGGCTTTACACTTTATGCTTCCGGCTCGTATGTTGTGTGGAATTGTGAGC
GGATAACAATT
Features (pLannotate 1.2.2; 13 found; start..end, strand, type, name):
    152..169     -  misc_feature   MCS (fragment): pUC18/19 multiple cloning site
   3641..4486    +  CDS            mTagBFP2: mTagBFP2 is a basic (constitutively fluorescent) blue fluorescent protein published in 2011, derived from Entacmaea quadricolor. It is reported to be a very rapidly-maturing monomer with very low acid sensitivity.
   4511..4873    +  CDS            his-11: H2B1_CAEEL - Experimental evidence at protein level: Swiss-Prot protein existence level 1. Core component of nucleosome. Nucleosomes wrap and compact DNA into chromatin, limiting DNA accessibility to the cellular machineries which require DNA as a template. Histones thereby play a central role in transcription regulation, DNA repair, DNA replication and chromosomal stability. DNA accessibility is regulated via a complex set of post-translational modifications of histones, also called histone code, and nucleosome remodeling. From Caenorhabditis elegans.
   5483..5635    +  CDS            aex-5 (fragment): AEX5_CAEEL - Also known as kpc-3 From Caenorhabditis elegans.
   5763..5798    +  CDS            rop (fragment): Rop protein, which maintains plasmids at low copy number; rop
   5900..5999    +  misc_feature   bom (fragment): basis of mobility region from pBR322
   6097..6201    +  promoter       AmpR promoter: bla
   6202..7062    +  CDS            AmpR: β-lactamase; bla; confers resistance to ampicillin, carbenicillin, and related antibiotics
   7233..7821    +  rep_origin     ori: high-copy-number ColE1/pMB1/pBR322/pUC origin of replication
   8004..8096    +  CDS            lacI (fragment): lac repressor; lacI; The lac repressor binds to the lac operator to inhibit transcription in E. coli. This inhibition can be relieved by adding lactose or isopropyl-β-D-thiogalactopyranoside (IPTG).
   8109..8130    +  protein_bind   CAP binding site: CAP binding activates transcription in the presence of cAMP. E. coli catabolite activator protein
   8145..8175    +  promoter       lac promoter: promoter for the E. coli lac operon
   8183..8199    +  protein_bind   lac operator: The lac repressor binds to the lac operator to inhibit transcription in E. coli. This inhibition can be relieved by adding lactose or isopropyl-β-D-thiogalactopyranoside (IPTG). lac repressor encoded by lacI
