[The description below was written by a language model from this plasmid's Addgene catalogue record and pLannotate feature annotations shown in this document.]
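Description:
pEY21 is a C. elegans expression plasmid built on the pPD95.62 worm reporter backbone and assembled by Gibson cloning. It is one of the fluorescent neural reporters associated with the NeuroPAL multicolor atlas for whole-brain neuronal identification. In E. coli it is maintained through a high-copy ColE1/pUC-type origin and selected with ampicillin via the β-lactamase gene and its native promoter. Short remnants of pBR322/pUC ancestry (rop and bom fragments, a lacI fragment, the CAP site, lac promoter and operator, and a piece of the pUC multiple cloning site) are also detected but have no role in the worm reporter function.

The payload is a transcriptional reporter for ggr-3. The catalogue lists ggr-3 from C. elegans as the insert with no mutation. The feature table leaves about 3.4 kb unannotated between the MCS remnant and the fluorescent protein, which is most plausibly where the ggr-3 regulatory sequence sits, although the annotation does not label it. Downstream lies the coding sequence for mTagBFP2, a fast-maturing monomeric blue fluorescent protein, followed closely by his-11, the C. elegans histone H2B. This arrangement is consistent with a histone fusion that tethers the fluorophore to chromatin, giving the nuclear-localised signal stated in the purpose. An aex-5 fragment is annotated downstream of the reporter; the record does not explain it, and no 3' UTR is explicitly annotated.

The construct marks the nuclei of ggr-3-expressing neurons in blue, giving compact, separable signals for cell identification. The record refers to the NeuroPAL publication for the actual expression pattern.
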