Addgene plasmid #191027: pEY21
Purpose: ggr-3 fluorescent neural reporter driving nuclear mTagBFP2 expression (refer to NeuroPAL paper for expression)
Depositing lab: Oliver Hobert & Eviatar Yemini. Depositing organization: Columbia University. Publication: NeuroPAL: A Multicolor Atlas for Whole-Brain Neuronal Identification in C. elegans. Yemini E, Lin A, Nejatbakhsh A, Varol E, Sun R, Mena GE, Samuel ADT, Paninski L, Venkatachalam V, Hobert O. Cell. 2021 Jan 7;184(1):272-288.e11. doi: 10.1016/j.cell.2020.12.012. Epub 2020 Dec 29. PubMed 33378642.
Backbone
  Vector backbone: pPD95.62
  Vector type: Worm Expression
Growth in bacteria
  Bacterial resistance: Ampicillin, 100 μg/mL
  Growth temperature: 37°C
  Growth strain: DH5alpha
  Copy number: Unknown
Gene/Insert
  Gene/Insert name: ggr-3
  Species: C. elegans (nematode)
  Mutation: None
  Cloning method: Gibson Cloning
Terms and licenses: Academic/Nonprofit Terms; Industry Terms: Not Available to Industry
How to cite: pEY21 was a gift from Oliver Hobert & Eviatar Yemini (Addgene plasmid # 191027 ; http://n2t.net/addgene:191027 ; RRID:Addgene_191027)
